>Addgene plasmid #238560 | HiBiT-NPY2R Fusion Vector | addgene full sequence | sequence record 478451 | Addgene NGS Result
TCAATATTGGCCATTAGCCATATTATTCATTGGTTATATAGCATAAATCAATATTGGCTATTGGCCATTG
CATACGTTGTATCTATATCATAATATGTACATTTATATTGGCTCATGTCCAATATGACCGCCATGTTGGC
ATTGATTATTGACTAGTTATTAATAGTAATCAATTACGGGGTCATTAGTTCATAGCCCATATATGGAGTT
CCGCGTTACATAACTTACGGTAAATGGCCCGCCTGGCTGACCGCCCAACGACCCCCGCCCATTGACGTCA
ATAATGACGTATGTTCCCATAGTAACGCCAATAGGGACTTTCCATTGACGTCAATGGGTGGAGTATTTAC
GGTAAACTGCCCACTTGGCAGTACATCAAGTGTATCATATGCCAAGTCCGCCCCCTATTGACGTCAATGA
CGGTAAATGGCCCGCCTGGCATTATGCCCAGTACATGACCTTACGGGACTTTCCTACTTGGCAGTACATC
TACGTATTAGTCATCGCTATTACCATGGTGATGCGGTTTTGGCAGTACACCAATGGGCGTGGATAGCGGT
TTGACTCACGGGGATTTCCAAGTCTCCACCCCATTGACGTCAATGGGAGTTTGTTTTGGCACCAAAATCA
ACGGGACTTTCCAAAATGTCGTAATAACCCCGCCCCGTTGACGCAAATGGGCGGTAGGCGTGTACGGTGG
GAGGTCTATATAAGCAGAGCTGGTTTAGTGAACCGTCAGATCACTAGAAGCTTTATTGCGGTAGTTTATC
ACAGTTAAATTGCTAACGCAGTCAGTGCTTCTGACACAACAGTCTCGAACTTAAGCTGCAGAAGTTGGTC
GTGAGGCACTGGGCAGGTAAGTATCAAGGTTACAAGACAGGTTTAAGGAGACCAATAGAAACTGGGCTTG
TCGAGACAGAGAAGACTCTTGCGTTTCTGATAGGCACCTATTGGTCTTACTGACATCCACTTTGCCTTTC
TCTCCACAGGTGTCCACTCCCAGTTCAATTACAGCTCTTAAGGCTAGAGTATTAATACGACTCACTATAG
GGCTAGCGCTCACCATGAACTCCTTCTCCACAAGCGCCTTCGGTCCAGTTGCCTTCTCCCTGGGCCTGCT
CCTGGTGTTGCCTGCTGCCTTCCCTGCCCCAGTCTCCGTGAGCGGCTGGCGGCTGTTCAAGAAGATTAGC
GGGAGCTCCGGTGGCTCGAGCGGTGCGATCGCCATGGGTCCAATAGGTGCAGAGGCTGATGAGAACCAGA
CAGTGGAAGAAATGAAGGTGGAACAATACGGGCCACAAACAACTCCTAGAGGTGAACTGGTCCCTGACCC
TGAGCCAGAGCTTATAGATAGTACCAAGCTGATTGAGGTACAAGTTGTTCTCATATTGGCCTACTGCTCC
ATCATCTTGCTTGGGGTAATTGGCAACTCCTTGGTGATCCATGTGGTGATCAAATTCAAGAGCATGCGCA
CAGTAACCAACTTTTTCATTGCCAATCTGGCTGTGGCAGATCTTTTGGTGAACACTCTGTGTCTACCGTT
CACTCTTACCTATACCTTAATGGGGGAGTGGAAAATGGGTCCTGTCCTGTGCCACCTGGTGCCCTATGCC
CAGGGCCTGGCAGTACAAGTATCCACAATCACCTTGACAGTAATTGCCCTGGACCGGCACAGGTGCATCG
TCTACCACCTAGAGAGCAAGATCTCCAAGCGAATCAGCTTCCTGATTATTGGCTTGGCCTGGGGCATCAG
TGCCCTGCTGGCAAGTCCCCTGGCCATCTTCCGGGAGTATTCGCTGATTGAGATCATCCCGGACTTTGAG
ATTGTGGCCTGTACTGAAAAGTGGCCTGGCGAGGAGAAGAGCATCTATGGCACTGTCTATAGTCTTTCTT
CCTTGTTGATCTTGTATGTTTTGCCTCTGGGCATTATATCATTTTCCTACACTCGCATTTGGAGTAAATT
GAAGAACCATGTCAGTCCTGGAGCTGCAAATGACCACTACCATCAGCGAAGGCAAAAAACCACCAAAATG
CTGGTGTGTGTGGTGGTGGTGTTTGCGGTCAGCTGGCTGCCTCTCCATGCCTTCCAGCTTGCCGTTGACA
TTGACAGCCAGGTCCTGGACCTGAAGGAGTACAAACTCATCTTCACAGTGTTCCACATTATCGCCATGTG
CTCCACTTTTGCCAATCCCCTTCTCTATGGCTGGATGAACAGCAACTACAGAAAGGCTTTCCTCTCGGCC
TTCCGCTGTGAGCAGCGGTTGGATGCCATTCACTCTGAGGTGTCCGTGACATTCAAGGCTAAAAAGAACC
TGGAGGTCAGAAAGAACAGTGGCCCCAATGACTCTTTCACAGAGGCTACCAATGTCGTTTAAACGAATTC
GGGCTCGGTACCCGGGGATCCTCTAGAGTCGACCTGCAGGCATGCAAGCTGATCCGGCTGCTAACAAAGC
CCGAAAGGAAGCTGAGTTGGCTGCTGCCACCGCTGAGCAATAACTAGCATAACCCCTTGGGGCGGCCGCT
TCGAGCAGACATGATAAGATACATTGATGAGTTTGGACAAACCACAACTAGAATGCAGTGAAAAAAATGC
TTTATTTGTGAAATTTGTGATGCTATTGCTTTATTTGTAACCATTATAAGCTGCAATAAACAAGTTAACA
ACAACAATTGCATTCATTTTATGTTTCAGGTTCAGGGGGAGATGTGGGAGGTTTTTTTAAGCAAGTAAAA
CCTCTACAAATGTGGTAAAATCGAATTTTAACAAAATATTAACGCTTACAATTTCCTGATGCGGTATTTT
CTCCTTACGCATCTGTGCGGTATTTCACACCGCATACGCGGATCTGCGCAGCACCATGGCCTGAAATAAC
CTCTGAAAGAGGAACTTGGTTAGGTACCTTCTGAGGCGGAAAGAACCAGCTGTGGAATGTGTGTCAGTTA
GGGTGTGGAAAGTCCCCAGGCTCCCCAGCAGGCAGAAGTATGCAAAGCATGCATCTCAATTAGTCAGCAA
CCAGGTGTGGAAAGTCCCCAGGCTCCCCAGCAGGCAGAAGTATGCAAAGCATGCATCTCAATTAGTCAGC
AACCATAGTCCCGCCCCTAACTCCGCCCATCCCGCCCCTAACTCCGCCCAGTTCCGCCCATTCTCCGCCC
CATGGCTGACTAATTTTTTTTATTTATGCAGAGGCCGAGGCCGCCTCGGCCTCTGAGCTATTCCAGAAGT
AGTGAGGAGGCTTTTTTGGAGGCCTAGGCTTTTGCAAAAAGCTTAATTAACTGTTGACAATTAATCATCG
GCATAGTATATCGGCATAGTATAATACGACAAGGTGAGGAACTAAACCCAGGAGGCAGATCATGATTGAA
CAAGATGGATTGCACGCAGGTTCTCCGGCCGCTTGGGTGGAGAGGCTATTCGGCTATGACTGGGCACAAC
AGACAATCGGCTGCTCTGATGCCGCCGTGTTCCGGCTGTCAGCGCAGGGGCGCCCGGTTCTTTTTGTCAA
GACCGACCTGTCCGGTGCCCTGAATGAACTGCAGGACGAGGCAGCGCGGCTATCGTGGCTGGCCACGACG
GGCGTTCCTTGCGCAGCTGTGCTCGACGTTGTCACTGAAGCGGGAAGGGACTGGCTGCTATTGGGCGAAG
TGCCGGGGCAGGATCTCCTGTCATCTCACCTTGCTCCTGCCGAGAAAGTATCCATCATGGCTGATGCAAT
GCGGCGGCTGCATACGCTTGATCCGGCTACCTGCCCATTCGACCACCAAGCGAAACATCGCATCGAGCGA
GCACGTACTCGGATGGAAGCCGGTCTTGTCGATCAGGATGATCTGGACGAAGAGCATCAGGGGCTCGCGC
CAGCCGAACTGTTCGCCAGGCTCAAGGCGCGCATGCCCGACGGCGAGGATCTCGTCGTGACCCATGGCGA
TGCCTGCTTGCCGAATATCATGGTGGAAAATGGCCGCTTTTCTGGATTCATCGACTGTGGCCGGCTGGGT
GTGGCGGACCGCTATCAGGACATAGCGTTGGCTACCCGTGATATTGCTGAAGAGCTTGGCGGCGAATGGG
CTGACCGCTTCCTCGTGCTTTACGGTATCGCCGCTCCCGATTCGCAGCGCATCGCCTTCTATCGCCTTCT
TGACGAGTTCTTCTGAGCGGGACTCTGGGGTTCGAAATGACCGACCAAGCGACGCCCAACCTGCCATCAC
GATGGCCGCAATAAAATATCTTTATTTTCATTACATCTGTGTGTTGGTTTTTTGTGTGAATCGATAGCGA
TAAGGATCCTCTTTGCGCTTGCGTTTTCCCTTGTCCAGATAGCCCAGTAGCTGACATTCATCCGGGGTCA
GCACCGTTTCTGCGGACTGGCTTTCTACCCGGTATCAGCTCACTCAAAGGCGGTAATACGGTTATCCACA
GAATCAGGGGATAACGCAGGAAAGAACATGTGAGCAAAAGGCCAGCAAAAGGCCAGGAACCGTAAAAAGG
CCGCGTTGCTGGCGTTTTTCCATAGGCTCCGCCCCCCTGACGAGCATCACAAAAATCGACGCTCAAGTCA
GAGGTGGCGAAACCCGACAGGACTATAAAGATACCAGGCGTTTCCCCCTGGAAGCTCCCTCGTGCGCTCT
CCTGTTCCGACCCTGCCGCTTACCGGATACCTGTCCGCCTTTCTCCCTTCGGGAAGCGTGGCGCTTTCTC
ATAGCTCACGCTGTAGGTATCTCAGTTCGGTGTAGGTCGTTCGCTCCAAGCTGGGCTGTGTGCACGAACC
CCCCGTTCAGCCCGACCGCTGCGCCTTATCCGGTAACTATCGTCTTGAGTCCAACCCGGTAAGACACGAC
TTATCGCCACTGGCAGCAGCCACTGGTAACAGGATTAGCAGAGCGAGGTATGTAGGCGGTGCTACAGAGT
TCTTGAAGTGGTGGCCTAACTACGGCTACACTAGAAGGACAGTATTTGGTATCTGCGCTCTGCTGAAGCC
AGTTACCTTCGGAAAAAGAGTTGGTAGCTCTTGATCCGGCAAACAAACCACCGCTGGTAGCGGTGGTTTT
TTTGTTTGCAAGCAGCAGATTACGCGCAGAAAAAAAGGATTTCAAGAAGATCCTTTGATCTTTTCTACGG
GGTCTGACGCTCAGTGGAACGAAAACTCACGTTAAGGGATTTTGGTCATGAGATTATCAAAAAGGATCTT
CACCTAGATCCTTTTATAGTCCGGAAATACAGGAACGCACGCTGGATGGCCCTTCGCTGGGATGGTGAAA
CCATGAAAAATGGCAGCTTCAGTGGATTAAGTGGGGGTAATGTGGCCTGTACCCTCTGGTTGCATAGGTA
TTCATACGGTTAAAATTTATCAGGCGCGATTGCGGCAGTTTTTCGGGTGGTTTGTTGCCATTTTTACCTG
TCTGCTGCCGTGATCGCGCTGAACGCGTTTTAGCGGTGCGTACAATTAAGGGATTATGGTAAATCCACTT
ACTGTCTGCCCTCGTAGCCATCGAGATAAACCGCAGTACTCCGGCCACGATGCGTCCGGCGTAGAGGATC
GAGATCT
Features (pLannotate 1.2.2; 20 found; start..end, strand, type, name):
    140..517     +  enhancer       CMV enhancer: human cytomegalovirus immediate early enhancer
    519..718     +  promoter       CMV promoter: human cytomegalovirus (CMV) immediate early promoter
    857..989     +  intron         chimeric intron: chimera between introns from human β-globin and immunoglobulin heavy chain genes
   1033..1051    +  promoter       T7 promoter: promoter for bacteriophage T7 RNA polymerase
   1065..1154    +  CDS            IL6 (fragment): IL6_HUMAN - Also known as IFNB2. Experimental evidence at protein level: Swiss-Prot protein existence level 1. Acts as an essential factor in bone homeostasis and on vessels directly or indirectly by induction of VEGF, resulting in increased angiogenesis activity and vascular permeability (PubMed:17075861, PubMed:12794819). Induces, through 'trans-signaling' and synergistically with IL1B and TNF, the production of VEGF (PubMed:12794819). Involved in metabolic controls, is discharged into the bloodstream after muscle contraction increasing lipolysis and improving insulin resistance (PubMed:2082
   1224..2366    +  CDS            NPY2R: NPY2R_HUMAN - Experimental evidence at protein level: Swiss-Prot protein existence level 1. Receptor for neuropeptide Y and peptide YY. The rank order of affinity of this receptor for pancreatic polypeptides is PYY > NPY > PYY (3-36) > NPY (2-36) > [Ile-31, Gln-34] PP > [Leu-31, Pro-34] NPY > PP, [Pro-34] PYY and NPY free acid. From Homo sapiens (Human).
   2375..2430    +  misc_feature   MCS: pUC18/19 multiple cloning site
   2437..2486    +  CDS            SET1 (fragment): solubility-enhancement tag derived from T7 phage gene 10B
   2494..2513    +  terminator     T7 terminator (fragment): transcription terminator for bacteriophage T7 RNA polymerase
   2535..2656    -  polyA_signal   SV40 poly(A) signal: SV40 polyadenylation signal
   2679..2747    -  CDS            large T antigen (fragment): large T antigen from SV40 (simian virus 40)
   2752..2784    +  rep_origin     M13 ori (fragment): M13 bacteriophage origin of replication; arrow indicates direction of (+) strand synthesis
   2785..2836    -  misc_feature   bom (fragment): basis of mobility region from pBR322
   2901..3258    +  promoter       SV40 promoter: SV40 enhancer and early promoter
   3273..3320    +  promoter       EM7 promoter: synthetic bacterial promoter&nbsp
   3352..4143    +  CDS            neo: KKA2_KLEPN - Also known as kan, nptII. Experimental evidence at protein level: Swiss-Prot protein existence level 1. Resistance to kanamycin, neomycin, paromomycin, ribostamycin, butirosin and gentamicin B. From Klebsiella pneumoniae.
   4210..4258    +  polyA_signal   poly(A) signal: synthetic polyadenylation signal
   4279..4368    -  CDS            tnpA (fragment): TN5P_ECOLX - Also known as tnp. Experimental evidence at protein level: Swiss-Prot protein existence level 1. Mediates transposition of transposon Tn5 by a 'cut and paste' mechanism. First, the monomeric transposase binds the 19 bp inverted DNA repeats flanking the transposon. Then, dimerization of the DNA- bound transposase creates a synaptic DNA complex. After nicking of the first DNA strand, excision of the transposon proceeds through a series of intermediates. The transposase then mediates the insertion of the transposon at a new site by strand transfer. The activity of the wild- type tran
   4497..5085    -  rep_origin     ori: high-copy-number ColE1/pMB1/pBR322/pUC origin of replication
   5201..5484    +  misc_feature   cer region: ColE1-derived recombination site that helps to maintain plasmids as monomers
