[The description below was written by a language model from this plasmid's Addgene catalogue record and pLannotate feature annotations shown in this document.]
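Description:
HiBiT-NPY2R Fusion Vector is a 5.5 kb mammalian expression plasmid built on the pFN39K secHiBiT CMV-neo Flexi Vector backbone. It expresses the human neuropeptide Y receptor type 2 (NPY2R), a receptor for neuropeptide Y and peptide YY, with an N-terminal HiBiT tag. Transcription is driven by the human cytomegalovirus immediate early enhancer and promoter, followed by a chimeric β-globin/immunoglobulin intron that generally improves expression. A T7 promoter sits just upstream of the coding region, which would allow in vitro transcription.

The open reading frame begins with a short fragment of human IL6, consistent with a secretion signal peptide (the "sec" in the backbone name). This signal would direct the tagged N terminus into the secretory pathway and so to the extracellular face of the receptor. The HiBiT peptide itself was not annotated, but the catalogue entry places it on the backbone at the N terminus, presumably in the gap between the IL6 fragment and NPY2R. An SV40 polyadenylation signal lies downstream of the insert.

A single neo (nptII) gene sits behind tandem SV40 early and EM7 promoters and ends with a synthetic poly(A) signal. It confers kanamycin resistance in E. coli and should permit G418 selection of stably transfected mammalian cells. Propagation relies on a high-copy ColE1/pUC origin, and a cer site helps keep the plasmid monomeric. Several small annotated fragments (SET1, large T antigen, M13 ori, bom, tnpA) are probably backbone remnants or partial matches rather than functional parts.

HiBiT is a small peptide that complements LgBiT to form an active luciferase, so such constructs are typically used for luminescent measurement of receptor expression, surface levels or internalisation. The record states only expression of the fusion protein in mammalian cells.
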