Addgene plasmid #238560: HiBiT-NPY2R Fusion Vector
Purpose: Express HiBiT-NPY2R Fusion Protein in Mammalian Cells under a CMV promoter
Depositing lab: Promega Corporation.
Backbone
  Vector backbone: pFN39K secHiBiT CMV-neo Flexi Vector
  Vector type: Mammalian Expression
Growth in bacteria
  Bacterial resistance: Kanamycin, 50 μg/mL
  Growth temperature: 37°C
  Growth strain: DH5alpha
  Copy number: High Copy
Gene/Insert
  Gene/Insert name: NPY2R
  Species: H. sapiens (human)
  Entrez Gene: NPY2R (a.k.a. NPY2-R)
  Promoter: CMV
  Tag / fusion protein: HiBiT (N terminal on backbone)
  Cloning method: Other
Terms and licenses: Academic/Nonprofit Terms; Industry Terms
How to cite: HiBiT-NPY2R Fusion Vector was a gift from Promega Corporation (Addgene plasmid # 238560 ; http://n2t.net/addgene:238560 ; RRID:Addgene_238560)
